LOCUS       Exported 13567 bp ds-DNA circular SYN 12-MAY-2021
DEFINITION  Expresses taCas9 in Mammalian cells for transactivating endogenous
            and synthetic promoters. The backbone is a lentiviral vector..
ACCESSION   .
VERSION     .
KEYWORDS    CMVp-dCas9-3xNLS-VP64 (Construct 1)
SOURCE      synthetic DNA construct
  ORGANISM  synthetic DNA construct
REFERENCE   1 (bases 1 to 13567)
  AUTHORS   Nissim L, Perli SD, Fridkin A, Perez-Pinera P, Lu TK
  TITLE     Multiplexed and Programmable Regulation of Gene Networks with an
            Integrated RNA and CRISPR/Cas Toolkit in Human Cells.
  JOURNAL   Mol Cell. 2014 May 14. pii: S1097-2765(14)00355-4. doi:
            10.1016/j.molcel.2014.04.022.
  PUBMED    24837679
REFERENCE   2 (bases 1 to 13567)
  AUTHORS   .
  TITLE     Direct Submission
  JOURNAL   Exported May 12, 2021 from SnapGene Server 1.1.58
            http://www.snapgene.com
FEATURES             Location/Qualifiers
     source          1..13567
                     /organism="synthetic DNA construct"
                     /mol_type="other DNA"
     primer_bind     complement(47..66)
                     /label=pRS-marker
                     /note="pRS vectors, use to sequence yeast selectable
                     marker"
     enhancer        238..617
                     /label=CMV enhancer
                     /note="human cytomegalovirus immediate early enhancer"
     promoter        619..817
                     /label=CMV promoter
                     /note="human cytomegalovirus (CMV) immediate early
                     promoter"
     primer_bind     772..792
                     /label=CMV-F
                     /note="Human CMV immediate early promoter, forward primer"
     LTR             835..1015
                     /label=5' LTR (truncated)
                     /note="truncated 5' long terminal repeat (LTR) from HIV-1"
     misc_feature    1062..1187
                     /label=HIV-1 Psi
                     /note="packaging signal of human immunodeficiency virus
                     type 1"
     misc_feature    1680..1913
                     /label=RRE
                     /note="The Rev response element (RRE) of HIV-1 allows for
                     Rev-dependent mRNA export from the nucleus to the
                     cytoplasm."
     CDS             2098..2142
                     /codon_start=1
                     /product="antigenic peptide corresponding to amino acids
                     655 to 669 of the HIV envelope protein gp41 (Lutje Hulsik
                     et al., 2013)"
                     /label=gp41 peptide
                     /note="recognized by the 2H10 single-chain llama nanobody"
                     /translation="KNEQELLELDKWASL"
     misc_feature    2440..2557
                     /label=cPPT/CTS
                     /note="central polypurine tract and central termination
                     sequence of HIV-1"
     promoter        2611..3821
                     /label=UbC promoter
                     /note="human ubiquitin C promoter"
     primer_bind     3658..3677
                     /label=hUBCpro-F
                     /note="Human Ubiquitin C (UbC) promoter, forward primer"
     regulatory      3824..3833
                     /regulatory_class="other"
                     /note="vertebrate consensus sequence for strong initiation
                     of translation (Kozak, 1987)"
     CDS             3830..7933
                     /codon_start=1
                     /product="catalytically dead mutant of the Cas9
                     endonuclease from the Streptococcus pyogenes Type II
                     CRISPR/Cas system"
                     /label=dCas9
                     /note="RNA-guided DNA-binding protein that lacks
                     endonuclease activity due to the D10A mutation in the RuvC
                     catalytic domain and the H840A mutation in the HNH
                     catalytic domain"
                     /translation="MDKKYSIGLAIGTNSVGWAVITDEYKVPSKKFKVLGNTDRHSIKK
                     NLIGALLFDSGETAEATRLKRTARRRYTRRKNRICYLQEIFSNEMAKVDDSFFHRLEES
                     FLVEEDKKHERHPIFGNIVDEVAYHEKYPTIYHLRKKLVDSTDKADLRLIYLALAHMIK
                     FRGHFLIEGDLNPDNSDVDKLFIQLVQTYNQLFEENPINASGVDAKAILSARLSKSRRL
                     ENLIAQLPGEKKNGLFGNLIALSLGLTPNFKSNFDLAEDAKLQLSKDTYDDDLDNLLAQ
                     IGDQYADLFLAAKNLSDAILLSDILRVNTEITKAPLSASMIKRYDEHHQDLTLLKALVR
                     QQLPEKYKEIFFDQSKNGYAGYIDGGASQEEFYKFIKPILEKMDGTEELLVKLNREDLL
                     RKQRTFDNGSIPHQIHLGELHAILRRQEDFYPFLKDNREKIEKILTFRIPYYVGPLARG
                     NSRFAWMTRKSEETITPWNFEEVVDKGASAQSFIERMTNFDKNLPNEKVLPKHSLLYEY
                     FTVYNELTKVKYVTEGMRKPAFLSGEQKKAIVDLLFKTNRKVTVKQLKEDYFKKIECFD
                     SVEISGVEDRFNASLGTYHDLLKIIKDKDFLDNEENEDILEDIVLTLTLFEDREMIEER
                     LKTYAHLFDDKVMKQLKRRRYTGWGRLSRKLINGIRDKQSGKTILDFLKSDGFANRNFM
                     QLIHDDSLTFKEDIQKAQVSGQGDSLHEHIANLAGSPAIKKGILQTVKVVDELVKVMGR
                     HKPENIVIEMARENQTTQKGQKNSRERMKRIEEGIKELGSQILKEHPVENTQLQNEKLY
                     LYYLQNGRDMYVDQELDINRLSDYDVDAIVPQSFLKDDSIDNKVLTRSDKNRGKSDNVP
                     SEEVVKKMKNYWRQLLNAKLITQRKFDNLTKAERGGLSELDKAGFIKRQLVETRQITKH
                     VAQILDSRMNTKYDENDKLIREVKVITLKSKLVSDFRKDFQFYKVREINNYHHAHDAYL
                     NAVVGTALIKKYPKLESEFVYGDYKVYDVRKMIAKSEQEIGKATAKYFFYSNIMNFFKT
                     EITLANGEIRKRPLIETNGETGEIVWDKGRDFATVRKVLSMPQVNIVKKTEVQTGGFSK
                     ESILPKRNSDKLIARKKDWDPKKYGGFDSPTVAYSVLVVAKVEKGKSKKLKSVKELLGI
                     TIMERSSFEKNPIDFLEAKGYKEVKKDLIIKLPKYSLFELENGRKRMLASAGELQKGNE
                     LALPSKYVNFLYLASHYEKLKGSPEDNEQKQLFVEQHKHYLDEIIEQISEFSKRVILAD
                     ANLDKVLSAYNKHRDKPIREQAENIIHLFTLTNLGAPAAFKYFDTTIDRKRYTSTKEVL
                     DATLIHQSITGLYETRIDLSQLGGD"
     CDS             7970..7990
                     /codon_start=1
                     /product="nuclear localization signal of SV40 (simian virus
                     40) large T antigen"
                     /label=SV40 NLS
                     /translation="PKKKRKV"
     CDS             7997..8017
                     /codon_start=1
                     /product="nuclear localization signal of SV40 (simian virus
                     40) large T antigen"
                     /label=SV40 NLS
                     /translation="PKKKRKV"
     CDS             8024..8044
                     /codon_start=1
                     /product="nuclear localization signal of SV40 (simian virus
                     40) large T antigen"
                     /label=SV40 NLS
                     /translation="PKKKRKV"
     CDS             8084..8233
                     /codon_start=1
                     /product="tetrameric repeat of the minimal activation
                     domain of herpes simplex virus VP16 (Beerli et al., 1998)"
                     /label=VP64
                     /translation="DALDDFDLDMLGSDALDDFDLDMLGSDALDDFDLDMLGSDALDDF
                     DLDML"
     misc_feature    8259..8847
                     /label=WPRE
                     /note="woodchuck hepatitis virus posttranscriptional
                     regulatory element"
     primer_bind     complement(8312..8332)
                     /label=WPRE-R
                     /note="WPRE, reverse primer"
     CDS             complement(8730..8741)
                     /codon_start=1
                     /product="Factor Xa recognition and cleavage site"
                     /label=Factor Xa site
                     /translation="IEGR"
     primer_bind     complement(8850..8866)
                     /label=KS primer
                     /note="common sequencing primer, one of multiple similar
                     variants"
     primer_bind     complement(8851..8867)
                     /label=pBluescriptKS
                     /note="For pBluescript vector"
     LTR             9372..9552
                     /label=5' LTR (truncated)
                     /note="truncated 5' long terminal repeat (LTR) from HIV-1"
     primer_bind     complement(9578..9595)
                     /label=BGH-rev
                     /note="Bovine growth hormone terminator, reverse primer.
                     Also called BGH reverse"
     polyA_signal    9584..9808
                     /label=bGH poly(A) signal
                     /note="bovine growth hormone polyadenylation signal"
     rep_origin      9854..10282
                     /direction=RIGHT
                     /label=f1 ori
                     /note="f1 bacteriophage origin of replication; arrow
                     indicates direction of (+) strand synthesis"
     primer_bind     complement(9941..9960)
                     /label=F1ori-R
                     /note="F1 origin, reverse primer"
     primer_bind     10151..10172
                     /label=F1ori-F
                     /note="F1 origin, forward primer"
     primer_bind     complement(10291..10311)
                     /label=pBABE 3'
                     /note="SV40 enhancer, reverse primer for pBABE vectors"
     promoter        10296..10625
                     /label=SV40 promoter
                     /note="SV40 enhancer and early promoter"
     rep_origin      10476..10611
                     /label=SV40 ori
                     /note="SV40 origin of replication"
     primer_bind     10538..10557
                     /label=SV40pro-F
                     /note="SV40 promoter/origin, forward primer"
     promoter        10673..10720
                     /label=EM7 promoter
                     /note="synthetic bacterial promoter "
     CDS             10739..11113
                     /codon_start=1
                     /gene="Sh ble from Streptoalloteichus hindustanus"
                     /product="antibiotic-binding protein"
                     /label=BleoR
                     /note="confers resistance to bleomycin, phleomycin, and
                     Zeocin(TM)"
                     /translation="MAKLTSAVPVLTARDVAGAVEFWTDRLGFSRDFVEDDFAGVVRDD
                     VTLFISAVQDQVVPDNTLAWVWVRGLDELYAEWSEVVSTNFRDASGPAMTEIGEQPWGR
                     EFALRDPAGNCVHFVAEEQD"
     polyA_signal    11243..11364
                     /label=SV40 poly(A) signal
                     /note="SV40 polyadenylation signal"
     primer_bind     complement(11280..11299)
                     /label=SV40pA-R
                     /note="SV40 polyA, reverse primer"
     primer_bind     11334..11353
                     /label=EBV-rev
                     /note="SV40 polyA terminator, reverse primer"
     primer_bind     complement(11413..11429)
                     /label=M13 rev
                     /note="common sequencing primer, one of multiple similar
                     variants"
     primer_bind     complement(11413..11429)
                     /label=M13 Reverse
                     /note="In lacZ gene. Also called M13-rev"
     primer_bind     complement(11426..11448)
                     /label=M13/pUC Reverse
                     /note="In lacZ gene"
     protein_bind    11437..11453
                     /label=lac operator
                     /bound_moiety="lac repressor encoded by lacI"
                     /note="The lac repressor binds to the lac operator to
                     inhibit transcription in E. coli. This inhibition can be
                     relieved by adding lactose or
                     isopropyl-beta-D-thiogalactopyranoside (IPTG)."
     promoter        complement(11461..11491)
                     /label=lac promoter
                     /note="promoter for the E. coli lac operon"
     protein_bind    11506..11527
                     /label=CAP binding site
                     /bound_moiety="E. coli catabolite activator protein"
                     /note="CAP binding activates transcription in the presence
                     of cAMP."
     primer_bind     complement(11644..11661)
                     /label=L4440
                     /note="L4440 vector, forward primer"
     rep_origin      complement(11815..12403)
                     /direction=LEFT
                     /label=ori
                     /note="high-copy-number ColE1/pMB1/pBR322/pUC origin of
                     replication"
     primer_bind     complement(11895..11914)
                     /label=pBR322ori-F
                     /note="pBR322 origin, forward primer"
     CDS             complement(12574..13434)
                     /codon_start=1
                     /gene="bla"
                     /product="beta-lactamase"
                     /label=AmpR
                     /note="confers resistance to ampicillin, carbenicillin, and
                     related antibiotics"
                     /translation="MSIQHFRVALIPFFAAFCLPVFAHPETLVKVKDAEDQLGARVGYI
                     ELDLNSGKILESFRPEERFPMMSTFKVLLCGAVLSRIDAGQEQLGRRIHYSQNDLVEYS
                     PVTEKHLTDGMTVRELCSAAITMSDNTAANLLLTTIGGPKELTAFLHNMGDHVTRLDRW
                     EPELNEAIPNDERDTTMPVAMATTLRKLLTGELLTLASRQQLIDWMEADKVAGPLLRSA
                     LPAGWFIADKSGAGERGSRGIIAALGPDGKPSRIVVIYTTGSQATMDERNRQIAEIGAS
                     LIKHW"
     primer_bind     13197..13216
                     /label=Amp-R
                     /note="Ampicillin resistance gene, reverse primer"
     promoter        complement(13435..13539)
                     /gene="bla"
                     /label=AmpR promoter
ORIGIN
        1 gtcgacggat cgggagatct cccgatcccc tatggtgcac tctcagtaca atctgctctg
       61 atgccgcata gttaagccag tatctgctcc ctgcttgtgt gttggaggtc gctgagtagt
      121 gcgcgagcaa aatttaagct acaacaaggc aaggcttgac cgacaattgc atgaagaatc
      181 tgcttagggt taggcgtttt gcgctgcttc gcgatgtacg ggccagatat acgcgttgac
      241 attgattatt gactagttat taatagtaat caattacggg gtcattagtt catagcccat
      301 atatggagtt ccgcgttaca taacttacgg taaatggccc gcctggctga ccgcccaacg
      361 acccccgccc attgacgtca ataatgacgt atgttcccat agtaacgcca atagggactt
      421 tccattgacg tcaatgggtg gagtatttac ggtaaactgc ccacttggca gtacatcaag
      481 tgtatcatat gccaagtacg ccccctattg acgtcaatga cggtaaatgg cccgcctggc
      541 attatgccca gtacatgacc ttatgggact ttcctacttg gcagtacatc tacgtattag
      601 tcatcgctat taccatggtg atgcggtttt ggcagtacat caatgggcgt ggatagcggt
      661 ttgactcacg gggatttcca agtctccacc ccattgacgt caatgggagt ttgttttggc
      721 accaaaatca acgggacttt ccaaaatgtc gtaacaactc cgccccattg acgcaaatgg
      781 gcggtaggcg tgtacggtgg gaggtctata taagcagcgc gttttgcctg tactgggtct
      841 ctctggttag accagatctg agcctgggag ctctctggct aactagggaa cccactgctt
      901 aagcctcaat aaagcttgcc ttgagtgctt caagtagtgt gtgcccgtct gttgtgtgac
      961 tctggtaact agagatccct cagacccttt tagtcagtgt ggaaaatctc tagcagtggc
     1021 gcccgaacag ggacttgaaa gcgaaaggga aaccagagga gctctctcga cgcaggactc
     1081 ggcttgctga agcgcgcacg gcaagaggcg aggggcggcg actggtgagt acgccaaaaa
     1141 ttttgactag cggaggctag aaggagagag atgggtgcga gagcgtcagt attaagcggg
     1201 ggagaattag atcgcgatgg gaaaaaattc ggttaaggcc agggggaaag aaaaaatata
     1261 aattaaaaca tatagtatgg gcaagcaggg agctagaacg attcgcagtt aatcctggcc
     1321 tgttagaaac atcagaaggc tgtagacaaa tactgggaca gctacaacca tcccttcaga
     1381 caggatcaga agaacttaga tcattatata atacagtagc aaccctctat tgtgtgcatc
     1441 aaaggataga gataaaagac accaaggaag ctttagacaa gatagaggaa gagcaaaaca
     1501 aaagtaagac caccgcacag caagcggccg ctgatcttca gacctggagg aggagatatg
     1561 agggacaatt ggagaagtga attatataaa tataaagtag taaaaattga accattagga
     1621 gtagcaccca ccaaggcaaa gagaagagtg gtgcagagag aaaaaagagc agtgggaata
     1681 ggagctttgt tccttgggtt cttgggagca gcaggaagca ctatgggcgc agcgtcaatg
     1741 acgctgacgg tacaggccag acaattattg tctggtatag tgcagcagca gaacaatttg
     1801 ctgagggcta ttgaggcgca acagcatctg ttgcaactca cagtctgggg catcaagcag
     1861 ctccaggcaa gaatcctggc tgtggaaaga tacctaaagg atcaacagct cctggggatt
     1921 tggggttgct ctggaaaact catttgcacc actgctgtgc cttggaatgc tagttggagt
     1981 aataaatctc tggaacagat ttggaatcac acgacctgga tggagtggga cagagaaatt
     2041 aacaattaca caagcttaat acactcctta attgaagaat cgcaaaacca gcaagaaaag
     2101 aatgaacaag aattattgga attagataaa tgggcaagtt tgtggaattg gtttaacata
     2161 acaaattggc tgtggtatat aaaattattc ataatgatag taggaggctt ggtaggttta
     2221 agaatagttt ttgctgtact ttctatagtg aatagagtta ggcagggata ttcaccatta
     2281 tcgtttcaga cccacctccc aaccccgagg ggacccgaca ggcccgaagg aatagaagaa
     2341 gaaggtggag agagagacag agacagatcc attcgattag tgaacggatc ggcactgcgt
     2401 gcgccaattc tgcagacaaa tggcagtatt catccacaat tttaaaagaa aaggggggat
     2461 tggggggtac agtgcagggg aaagaatagt agacataata gcaacagaca tacaaactaa
     2521 agaattacaa aaacaaatta caaaaattca aaattttcgg gtttattaca gggacagcag
     2581 agatccagtt tggttaatta agggtgcagc ggcctccgcg ccgggttttg gcgcctcccg
     2641 cgggcgcccc cctcctcacg gcgagcgctg ccacgtcaga cgaagggcgc aggagcgttc
     2701 ctgatccttc cgcccggacg ctcaggacag cggcccgctg ctcataagac tcggccttag
     2761 aaccccagta tcagcagaag gacattttag gacgggactt gggtgactct agggcactgg
     2821 ttttctttcc agagagcgga acaggcgagg aaaagtagtc ccttctcggc gattctgcgg
     2881 agggatctcc gtggggcggt gaacgccgat gattatataa ggacgcgccg ggtgtggcac
     2941 agctagttcc gtcgcagccg ggatttgggt cgcggttctt gtttgtggat cgctgtgatc
     3001 gtcacttggt gagttgcggg ctgctgggct ggccggggct ttcgtggccg ccgggccgct
     3061 cggtgggacg gaagcgtgtg gagagaccgc caagggctgt agtctgggtc cgcgagcaag
     3121 gttgccctga actgggggtt ggggggagcg cacaaaatgg cggctgttcc cgagtcttga
     3181 atggaagacg cttgtaaggc gggctgtgag gtcgttgaaa caaggtgggg ggcatggtgg
     3241 gcggcaagaa cccaaggtct tgaggccttc gctaatgcgg gaaagctctt attcgggtga
     3301 gatgggctgg ggcaccatct ggggaccctg acgtgaagtt tgtcactgac tggagaactc
     3361 gggtttgtcg tctggttgcg ggggcggcag ttatgcggtg ccgttgggca gtgcacccgt
     3421 acctttggga gcgcgcgcct cgtcgtgtcg tgacgtcacc cgttctgttg gcttataatg
     3481 cagggtgggg ccacctgccg gtaggtgtgc ggtaggcttt tctccgtcgc aggacgcagg
     3541 gttcgggcct agggtaggct ctcctgaatc gacaggcgcc ggacctctgg tgaggggagg
     3601 gataagtgag gcgtcagttt ctttggtcgg ttttatgtac ctatcttctt aagtagctga
     3661 agctccggtt ttgaactatg cgctcggggt tggcgagtgt gttttgtgaa gttttttagg
     3721 caccttttga aatgtaatca tttgggtcaa tatgtaattt tcagtgttag actagtaaat
     3781 tgtccgctaa attctggccg tttttggctt ttttgttaga caggccacca tggacaagaa
     3841 gtactccatt gggctcgcca tcggcacaaa cagcgtcggc tgggccgtca ttacggacga
     3901 gtacaaggtg ccgagcaaaa aattcaaagt tctgggcaat accgatcgcc acagcataaa
     3961 gaagaacctc attggcgccc tcctgttcga ctccggggag acggccgaag ccacgcggct
     4021 caaaagaaca gcacggcgca gatatacccg cagaaagaat cggatctgct acctgcagga
     4081 gatctttagt aatgagatgg ctaaggtgga tgactctttc ttccataggc tggaggagtc
     4141 ctttttggtg gaggaggata aaaagcacga gcgccaccca atctttggca atatcgtgga
     4201 cgaggtggcg taccatgaaa agtacccaac catatatcat ctgaggaaga agcttgtaga
     4261 cagtactgat aaggctgact tgcggttgat ctatctcgcg ctggcgcata tgatcaaatt
     4321 tcggggacac ttcctcatcg agggggacct gaacccagac aacagcgatg tcgacaaact
     4381 ctttatccaa ctggttcaga cttacaatca gcttttcgaa gagaacccga tcaacgcatc
     4441 cggagttgac gccaaagcaa tcctgagcgc taggctgtcc aaatcccggc ggctcgaaaa
     4501 cctcatcgca cagctccctg gggagaagaa gaacggcctg tttggtaatc ttatcgccct
     4561 gtcactcggg ctgaccccca actttaaatc taacttcgac ctggccgaag atgccaagct
     4621 tcaactgagc aaagacacct acgatgatga tctcgacaat ctgctggccc agatcggcga
     4681 ccagtacgca gacctttttt tggcggcaaa gaacctgtca gacgccattc tgctgagtga
     4741 tattctgcga gtgaacacgg agatcaccaa agctccgctg agcgctagta tgatcaagcg
     4801 ctatgatgag caccaccaag acttgacttt gctgaaggcc cttgtcagac agcaactgcc
     4861 tgagaagtac aaggaaattt tcttcgatca gtctaaaaat ggctacgccg gatacattga
     4921 cggcggagca agccaggagg aattttacaa atttattaag cccatcttgg aaaaaatgga
     4981 cggcaccgag gagctgctgg taaagcttaa cagagaagat ctgttgcgca aacagcgcac
     5041 tttcgacaat ggaagcatcc cccaccagat tcacctgggc gaactgcacg ctatcctcag
     5101 gcggcaagag gatttctacc cctttttgaa agataacagg gaaaagattg agaaaatcct
     5161 cacatttcgg ataccctact atgtaggccc cctcgcccgg ggaaattcca gattcgcgtg
     5221 gatgactcgc aaatcagaag agaccatcac tccctggaac ttcgaggaag tcgtggataa
     5281 gggggcctct gcccagtcct tcatcgaaag gatgactaac tttgataaaa atctgcctaa
     5341 cgaaaaggtg cttcctaaac actctctgct gtacgagtac ttcacagttt ataacgagct
     5401 caccaaggtc aaatacgtca cagaagggat gagaaagcca gcattcctgt ctggagagca
     5461 gaagaaagct atcgtggacc tcctcttcaa gacgaaccgg aaagttaccg tgaaacagct
     5521 caaagaagac tatttcaaaa agattgaatg tttcgactct gttgaaatca gcggagtgga
     5581 ggatcgcttc aacgcatccc tgggaacgta tcacgatctc ctgaaaatca ttaaagacaa
     5641 ggacttcctg gacaatgagg agaacgagga cattcttgag gacattgtcc tcacccttac
     5701 gttgtttgaa gatagggaga tgattgaaga acgcttgaaa acttacgctc atctcttcga
     5761 cgacaaagtc atgaaacagc tcaagaggcg ccgatataca ggatgggggc ggctgtcaag
     5821 aaaactgatc aatgggatcc gagacaagca gagtggaaag acaatcctgg attttcttaa
     5881 gtccgatgga tttgccaacc ggaacttcat gcagttgatc catgatgact ctctcacctt
     5941 taaggaggac atccagaaag cacaagtttc tggccagggg gacagtcttc acgagcacat
     6001 cgctaatctt gcaggtagcc cagctatcaa aaagggaata ctgcagaccg ttaaggtcgt
     6061 ggatgaactc gtcaaagtaa tgggaaggca taagcccgag aatatcgtta tcgagatggc
     6121 ccgagagaac caaactaccc agaagggaca gaagaacagt agggaaagga tgaagaggat
     6181 tgaagagggt ataaaagaac tggggtccca aatccttaag gaacacccag ttgaaaacac
     6241 ccagcttcag aatgagaagc tctacctgta ctacctgcag aacggcaggg acatgtacgt
     6301 ggatcaggaa ctggacatca atcggctctc cgactacgac gtggatgcca tcgtgcccca
     6361 gtcttttctc aaagatgatt ctattgataa taaagtgttg acaagatccg ataaaaatag
     6421 agggaagagt gataacgtcc cctcagaaga agttgtcaag aaaatgaaaa attattggcg
     6481 gcagctgctg aacgccaaac tgatcacaca acggaagttc gataatctga ctaaggctga
     6541 acgaggtggc ctgtctgagt tggataaagc cggcttcatc aaaaggcagc ttgttgagac
     6601 acgccagatc accaagcacg tggcccaaat tctcgattca cgcatgaaca ccaagtacga
     6661 tgaaaatgac aaactgattc gagaggtgaa agttattact ctgaagtcta agctggtctc
     6721 agatttcaga aaggactttc agttttataa ggtgagagag atcaacaatt accaccatgc
     6781 gcatgatgcc tacctgaatg cagtggtagg cactgcactt atcaaaaaat atcccaagct
     6841 tgaatctgaa tttgtttacg gagactataa agtgtacgat gttaggaaaa tgatcgcaaa
     6901 gtctgagcag gaaataggca aggccaccgc taagtacttc ttttacagca atattatgaa
     6961 ttttttcaag accgagatta cactggccaa tggagagatt cggaagcgac cacttatcga
     7021 aacaaacgga gaaacaggag aaatcgtgtg ggacaagggt agggatttcg cgacagtccg
     7081 gaaggtcctg tccatgccgc aggtgaacat cgttaaaaag accgaagtac agaccggagg
     7141 cttctccaag gaaagtatcc tcccgaaaag gaacagcgac aagctgatcg cacgcaaaaa
     7201 agattgggac cccaagaaat acggcggatt cgattctcct acagtcgctt acagtgtact
     7261 ggttgtggcc aaagtggaga aagggaagtc taaaaaactc aaaagcgtca aggaactgct
     7321 gggcatcaca atcatggagc gatcaagctt cgaaaaaaac cccatcgact ttctcgaggc
     7381 gaaaggatat aaagaggtca aaaaagacct catcattaag cttcccaagt actctctctt
     7441 tgagcttgaa aacggccgga aacgaatgct cgctagtgcg ggcgagctgc agaaaggtaa
     7501 cgagctggca ctgccctcta aatacgttaa tttcttgtat ctggccagcc actatgaaaa
     7561 gctcaaaggg tctcccgaag ataatgagca gaagcagctg ttcgtggaac aacacaaaca
     7621 ctaccttgat gagatcatcg agcaaataag cgaattctcc aaaagagtga tcctcgccga
     7681 cgctaacctc gataaggtgc tttctgctta caataagcac agggataagc ccatcaggga
     7741 gcaggcagaa aacattatcc acttgtttac tctgaccaac ttgggcgcgc ctgcagcctt
     7801 caagtacttc gacaccacca tagacagaaa gcggtacacc tctacaaagg aggtcctgga
     7861 cgccacactg attcatcagt caattacggg gctctatgaa acaagaatcg acctctctca
     7921 gctcggtgga gacagcaggg ctgacgggcc ctcactgggt tcagggtcac ccaagaagaa
     7981 acgcaaagtc gaggatccaa agaagaaaag gaaggttgaa gaccccaaga aaaagaggaa
     8041 ggtggatggg atcggctcag gcagcaacgg cggtggaggt tcagacgctt tggacgattt
     8101 cgatctcgat atgctcggtt ctgacgccct ggatgatttc gatctggata tgctcggcag
     8161 cgacgctctc gacgatttcg acctcgacat gctcgggtca gatgccttgg atgattttga
     8221 cctggatatg ctctcatgac gatatcaagc ttatcgataa tcaacctctg gattacaaaa
     8281 tttgtgaaag attgactggt attcttaact atgttgctcc ttttacgcta tgtggatacg
     8341 ctgctttaat gcctttgtat catgctattg cttcccgtat ggctttcatt ttctcctcct
     8401 tgtataaatc ctggttgctg tctctttatg aggagttgtg gcccgttgtc aggcaacgtg
     8461 gcgtggtgtg cactgtgttt gctgacgcaa cccccactgg ttggggcatt gccaccacct
     8521 gtcagctcct ttccgggact ttcgctttcc ccctccctat tgccacggcg gaactcatcg
     8581 ccgcctgcct tgcccgctgc tggacagggg ctcggctgtt gggcactgac aattccgtgg
     8641 tgttgtcggg gaaatcatcg tcctttcctt ggctgctcgc ctgtgttgcc acctggattc
     8701 tgcgcgggac gtccttctgc tacgtccctt cggccctcaa tccagcggac cttccttccc
     8761 gcggcctgct gccggctctg cggcctcttc cgcgtcttcg ccttcgccct cagacgagtc
     8821 ggatctccct ttgggccgcc tccccgcatc gataccgtcg acctcgagac ctagaaaaac
     8881 atggagcaat cacaagtagc aatacagcag ctaccaatgc tgattgtgcc tggctagaag
     8941 cacaagagga ggaggaggtg ggttttccag tcacacctca ggtaccttta agaccaatga
     9001 cttacaaggc agctgtagat cttagccact ttttaaaaga aaagggggga ctggaagggc
     9061 taattcactc ccaacgaaga caagatatcc ttgatctgtg gatctaccac acacaaggct
     9121 acttccctga ttggcagaac tacacaccag ggccagggat cagatatcca ctgacctttg
     9181 gatggtgcta caagctagta ccagttgagc aagagaaggt agaagaagcc aatgaaggag
     9241 agaacacccg cttgttacac cctgtgagcc tgcatgggat ggatgacccg gagagagaag
     9301 tattagagtg gaggtttgac agccgcctag catttcatca catggcccga gagctgcatc
     9361 cggactgtac tgggtctctc tggttagacc agatctgagc ctgggagctc tctggctaac
     9421 tagggaaccc actgcttaag cctcaataaa gcttgccttg agtgcttcaa gtagtgtgtg
     9481 cccgtctgtt gtgtgactct ggtaactaga gatccctcag acccttttag tcagtgtgga
     9541 aaatctctag cagggcccgt ttaaacccgc tgatcagcct cgactgtgcc ttctagttgc
     9601 cagccatctg ttgtttgccc ctcccccgtg ccttccttga ccctggaagg tgccactccc
     9661 actgtccttt cctaataaaa tgaggaaatt gcatcgcatt gtctgagtag gtgtcattct
     9721 attctggggg gtggggtggg gcaggacagc aagggggagg attgggaaga caatagcagg
     9781 catgctgggg atgcggtggg ctctatggct tctgaggcgg aaagaaccag ctggggctct
     9841 agggggtatc cccnnnnnnn nnnnnnnnnn nnnnnnnnnn nnnnnnnnnn nnnnnnnnnn
     9901 nnnnnnnnnn nnnnnnnnnn nnnnnnnnnn nnnnnnnnnn nnnnnnnnnn nnnnnnnnnn
     9961 nnnnnnnnnn nnnnnnncnn nnnnnnnnnn nnnnnnnnnn nnnnnnnnnn nnnnnnnnnn
    10021 nnnnnnnnnn nnnnnnnnnn nnnnnnnnnn nnnnnnnnnn nnnnnnnnna nnnnnnnnnn
    10081 nnnnnnnnnn nnnnnnnnnn nnnnnnnnnn nnnnnnnnnc ctttgacgtt ggagtccacg
    10141 ttctttaata gtggactctt gttccaaact ggaacaacac tcaaccctat ctcggtctat
    10201 tcttttgatt tataagggat tttgccgatt tcggcctatt ggttaaaaaa tgagctgatt
    10261 taacaaaaat ttaacgcgaa ttaattctgt ggaatgtgtg tcagttaggg tgtggaaagt
    10321 ccccaggctc cccagcaggc agaagtatgc aaagcatgca tctcaattag tcagcaacca
    10381 ggtgtggaaa gtccccaggc tccccagcag gcagaagtat gcaaagcatg catctcaatt
    10441 agtcagcaac catagtcccg cccctaactc cgcccatccc gcccctaact ccgcccagtt
    10501 ccgcccattc tccgccccat ggctgactaa ttttttttat ttatgcagag gccgaggccg
    10561 cctctgcctc tgagctattc cagaagtagt gaggaggctt ttttggaggc ctaggctttt
    10621 gcaaaaagct cccgggagct tgtatatcca ttttcggatc tgatcagcac gtgttgacaa
    10681 ttaatcatcg gcatagtata tcggcatagt ataatacgac aaggtgagga actaaaccat
    10741 ggccaagttg accagtgccg ttccggtgct caccgcgcgc gacgtcgccg gagcggtcga
    10801 gttctggacc gaccggctcg ggttctcccg ggacttcgtg gaggacgact tcgccggtgt
    10861 ggtccgggac gacgtgaccc tgttcatcag cgcggtccag gaccaggtgg tgccggacaa
    10921 caccctggcc tgggtgtggg tgcgcggcct ggacgagctg tacgccgagt ggtcggaggt
    10981 cgtgtccacg aacttccggg acgcctccgg gccggccatg accgagatcg gcgagcagcc
    11041 gtgggggcgg gagttcgccc tgcgcgaccc ggccggcaac tgcgtgcact tcgtggccga
    11101 ggagcaggac tgacacgtgc tacgagattt cgattccacc gccgccttct atgaaaggtt
    11161 gggcttcgga atcgttttcc gggacgccgg ctggatgatc ctccagcgcg gggatctcat
    11221 gctggagttc ttcgcccacc ccaacttgtt tattgcagct tataatggtt acaaataaag
    11281 caatagcatc acaaatttca caaataaagc atttttttca ctgcattcta gttgtggttt
    11341 gtccaaactc atcaatgtat cttatcatgt ctgtataccg tcgacctcta gctagagctt
    11401 ggcgtaatca tggtcatagc tgtttcctgt gtgaaattgt tatccgctca caattccaca
    11461 caacatacga gccggaagca taaagtgtaa agcctggggt gcctaatgag tgagctaact
    11521 cacattaatt gcgttgcgct cactgcccgc tttccagtcg ggaaacctgt cgtgccagct
    11581 gcattaatga atcggccaac gcgcggggag aggcggtttg cgtattgggc gctcttccgc
    11641 ttcctcgctc actgactcgc tgcgctcggt cgttcggctg cggcgagcgg tatcagctca
    11701 ctcaaaggcg gtaatacggt tatccacaga atcaggggat aacgcaggaa agaacatgtg
    11761 agcaaaaggc cagcaaaagg ccaggaaccg taaaaaggcc gcgttgctgg cgtttttcca
    11821 taggctccgc ccccctgacg agcatcacaa aaatcgacgc tcaagtcaga ggtggcgaaa
    11881 cccgacagga ctataaagat accaggcgtt tccccctgga agctccctcg tgcgctctcc
    11941 tgttccgacc ctgccgctta ccggatacct gtccgccttt ctcccttcgg gaagcgtggc
    12001 gctttctcat agctcacgct gtaggtatct cagttcggtg taggtcgttc gctccaagct
    12061 gggctgtgtg cacgaacccc ccgttcagcc cgaccgctgc gccttatccg gtaactatcg
    12121 tcttgagtcc aacccggtaa gacacgactt atcgccactg gcagcagcca ctggtaacag
    12181 gattagcaga gcgaggtatg taggcggtgc tacagagttc ttgaagtggt ggcctaacta
    12241 cggctacact agaagaacag tatttggtat ctgcgctctg ctgaagccag ttaccttcgg
    12301 aaaaagagtt ggtagctctt gatccggcaa acaaaccacc gctggtagcg gtggtttttt
    12361 tgtttgcaag cagcagatta cgcgcagaaa aaaaggatct caagaagatc ctttgatctt
    12421 ttctacgggg tctgacgctc agtggaacga aaactcacgt taagggattt tggtcatgag
    12481 attatcaaaa aggatcttca cctagatcct tttaaattaa aaatgaagtt ttaaatcaat
    12541 ctaaagtata tatgagtaaa cttggtctga cagttaccaa tgcttaatca gtgaggcacc
    12601 tatctcagcg atctgtctat ttcgttcatc catagttgcc tgactccccg tcgtgtagat
    12661 aactacgata cgggagggct taccatctgg ccccagtgct gcaatgatac cgcgagaccc
    12721 acgctcaccg gctccagatt tatcagcaat aaaccagcca gccggaaggg ccgagcgcag
    12781 aagtggtcct gcaactttat ccgcctccat ccagtctatt aattgttgcc gggaagctag
    12841 agtaagtagt tcgccagtta atagtttgcg caacgttgtt gccattgcta caggcatcgt
    12901 ggtgtcacgc tcgtcgtttg gtatggcttc attcagctcc ggttcccaac gatcaaggcg
    12961 agttacatga tcccccatgt tgtgcaaaaa agcggttagc tccttcggtc ctccgatcgt
    13021 tgtcagaagt aagttggccg cagtgttatc actcatggtt atggcagcac tgcataattc
    13081 tcttactgtc atgccatccg taagatgctt ttctgtgact ggtgagtact caaccaagtc
    13141 attctgagaa tagtgtatgc ggcgaccgag ttgctcttgc ccggcgtcaa tacgggataa
    13201 taccgcgcca catagcagaa ctttaaaagt gctcatcatt ggaaaacgtt cttcggggcg
    13261 aaaactctca aggatcttac cgctgttgag atccagttcg atgtaaccca ctcgtgcacc
    13321 caactgatct tcagcatctt ttactttcac cagcgtttct gggtgagcaa aaacaggaag
    13381 gcaaaatgcc gcaaaaaagg gaataagggc gacacggaaa tgttgaatac tcatactctt
    13441 cctttttcaa tattattgaa gcatttatca gggttattgt ctcatgagcg gatacatatt
    13501 tgaatgtatt tagaaaaata aacaaatagg ggttccgcgc acatttcccc gaaaagtgcc
    13561 acctgac
//
