[The description below was written by a language model from this plasmid's Addgene catalogue record and the feature table of its GenBank file.]
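Description:
CMVp-dCas9-3xNLS-VP64 (Construct 1) is a 13.6 kb lentiviral transfer plasmid built on the pFUGw backbone for expressing a CRISPR-based transcriptional activator (taCas9) in mammalian cells. It is propagated in E. coli through a high-copy ColE1/pUC-type origin with ampicillin selection. The backbone also carries an f1 origin and an SV40 promoter/EM7-driven BleoR cassette, which lies outside the viral genome and could confer Zeocin resistance. The lentiviral portion begins with a CMV enhancer/promoter fused to a truncated HIV-1 5' LTR, which drives genomic RNA production in packaging cells. It is followed by the Psi packaging signal, the RRE for Rev-dependent export, the cPPT/CTS, a WPRE after the payload, a second truncated LTR, and a bGH polyadenylation signal.

The payload is a Kozak-initiated open reading frame encoding Streptococcus pyogenes dCas9 (D10A and H840A, so it binds DNA under guide RNA direction but does not cut). It is fused at its C terminus to three tandem SV40 nuclear localization signals and the VP64 activation domain, a tetramer of the minimal VP16 activation domain. Although the name suggests CMV-driven expression and the catalogue lists the promoter as "CMV/hUBC", the annotated map places the human ubiquitin C promoter immediately upstream of the coding sequence, with the CMV element located at the 5' LTR. The catalogue gives the insert species as human, whereas the annotation describes the S. pyogenes protein.

When co-expressed with guide RNAs, which this plasmid does not encode, the fusion protein is recruited to chosen promoters to activate endogenous or synthetic genes, for example in synthetic gene circuits. A second, 875 bp partial record covers only the NLS–VP64 region and agrees with the full map.
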