Addgene plasmid #55195: CMVp-dCas9-3xNLS-VP64 (Construct 1)
Purpose: Expresses taCas9 in Mammalian cells for transactivating endogenous and synthetic promoters. The backbone is a lentiviral vector.
Depositing lab: Timothy Lu. Depositing organization: Massachusetts Institute of Technology. Publication: Multiplexed and Programmable Regulation of Gene Networks with an Integrated RNA and CRISPR/Cas Toolkit in Human Cells. Nissim L, Perli SD, Fridkin A, Perez-Pinera P, Lu TK. Mol Cell. 2014 May 14. pii: S1097-2765(14)00355-4. doi: 10.1016/j.molcel.2014.04.022. PubMed 24837679.
Backbone
  Vector backbone: pFUGw (Addgene id: 25870)
  Backbone manufacturer: Sally Temple
  Backbone size w/o insert (bp): 8000
  Total vector size (bp): 13567
  Vector type: Mammalian Expression, CRISPR, Synthetic Biology
Growth in bacteria
  Bacterial resistance: Ampicillin, 100 μg/mL
  Growth temperature: 37°C
  Growth strain: DH5alpha
  Copy number: Unknown
Gene/Insert
  Gene/Insert name: dCas9 (alt names: CRISPR/Cas Type II system; mutated Cas9)
  Species: H. sapiens (human)
  Insert size (bp): 4416
  GenBank ID: KJ796484
  Promoter: CMV/hUBC
  Tag / fusion protein: VP64 (C terminal on insert)
  Cloning method: Ligation Independent Cloning
  Sequencing primers: 5′ GAACTATGCGCTCGGGGTTGGCGAG; 3′ GGCATTAAAGCAGCGTATCCACATAGCG
Resource information
  A portion of this plasmid was derived from a plasmid made by: From Addgene (pMJ841)
Terms and licenses: Academic/Nonprofit Terms; Industry Terms: Not Available to Industry
Depositor comments: Please see http://www.rle.mit.edu/sbg/resources/ for more information.
How to cite: CMVp-dCas9-3xNLS-VP64 (Construct 1) was a gift from Timothy Lu (Addgene plasmid # 55195 ; http://n2t.net/addgene:55195 ; RRID:Addgene_55195)
