LOCUS       Exported 875 bp ds-DNA linear SYN 18-MAY-2021
DEFINITION  Expresses taCas9 in Mammalian cells for transactivating endogenous
            and synthetic promoters. The backbone is a lentiviral vector..
ACCESSION   .
VERSION     .
KEYWORDS    CMVp-dCas9-3xNLS-VP64 (Construct 1)
SOURCE      synthetic DNA construct
  ORGANISM  synthetic DNA construct
REFERENCE   1 (bases 1 to 875)
  AUTHORS   Nissim L, Perli SD, Fridkin A, Perez-Pinera P, Lu TK
  TITLE     Multiplexed and Programmable Regulation of Gene Networks with an
            Integrated RNA and CRISPR/Cas Toolkit in Human Cells.
  JOURNAL   Mol Cell. 2014 May 14. pii: S1097-2765(14)00355-4. doi:
            10.1016/j.molcel.2014.04.022.
  PUBMED    24837679
REFERENCE   2 (bases 1 to 875)
  AUTHORS   .
  TITLE     Direct Submission
  JOURNAL   Exported May 18, 2021 from SnapGene Server 1.1.58
            http://www.snapgene.com
FEATURES             Location/Qualifiers
     source          1..875
                     /organism="synthetic DNA construct"
                     /mol_type="other DNA"
     CDS             complement(46..195)
                     /codon_start=1
                     /product="tetrameric repeat of the minimal activation
                     domain of herpes simplex virus VP16 (Beerli et al., 1998)"
                     /label=VP64
                     /translation="DALDDFDLDMLGSDALDDFDLDMLGSDALDDFDLDMLGSDALDDF
                     DLDML"
     CDS             complement(235..255)
                     /codon_start=1
                     /product="nuclear localization signal of SV40 (simian virus
                     40) large T antigen"
                     /label=SV40 NLS
                     /translation="PKKKRKV"
     CDS             complement(262..282)
                     /codon_start=1
                     /product="nuclear localization signal of SV40 (simian virus
                     40) large T antigen"
                     /label=SV40 NLS
                     /translation="PKKKRKV"
     CDS             complement(289..309)
                     /codon_start=1
                     /product="nuclear localization signal of SV40 (simian virus
                     40) large T antigen"
                     /label=SV40 NLS
                     /translation="PKKKRKV"
ORIGIN
        1 ttgtaatcca gaggttgatt atcgataagc ttgatatcgt catgagagca tatccaggtc
       61 aaaatcatcc aaggcatctg acccgagcat gtcgaggtcg aaatcgtcga gagcgtcgct
      121 gccgagcata tccagatcga aatcatccag ggcgtcagaa ccgagcatat cgagatcgaa
      181 atcgtccaaa gcgtctgaac ctccaccgcc gttgctgcct gagccgatcc catccacctt
      241 cctctttttc ttggggtctt caaccttcct tttcttcttt ggatcctcga ctttgcgttt
      301 cttcttgggt gaccctgaac ccagtgaggg cccgtcagcc ctgctgtctc caccgagctg
      361 agagaggtcg attcttgttt catagagccc cgtaattgac tgatgaatca gtgtggcgtc
      421 caggacctcc tttgtagagg tgtaccgctt tctgtctatg gtggtgtcga agtacttgaa
      481 ggctgcaggc gcgcccaagt tggtcagagt aaacaagtgg ataatgtttt ctgcctgctc
      541 cctgatgggc ttatccctgt gcttattgta agcagaaagc accttatcga ggttagcgtc
      601 ggcgaggatc actcttttgg agaattcgct tatttgctcg atgatctcat caaggtagtg
      661 tttgtgttgt tccacgaaca gctgcttctg ctcattatct tcgggagacc ctttgagctt
      721 ttcatagtgg ctggccagat acaagaaatt aacgtattta gagggcagtg ccagctcgtt
      781 acctttctgc agctcgcccg cactagcgag cattcgtttc cggccgtttt caagctcaaa
      841 gagagagtac ttgggaagct taatgatgag gtctt
//
