>Addgene plasmid #55195 | CMVp-dCas9-3xNLS-VP64 (Construct 1) | addgene partial sequence | sequence record 89915 | hSpCas9-R1 5'-CGCTCGTGCTTCTTATCCTC-3'
GAGTCATCCACCTTAGCCATCTCATTACTAAAGATCTCCTGCAGGTAGCAGATCCGATTCTTTCTGCGGG
TATATCTGCGCCGTGCTGTTCTTTTGAGCCGCGTGGCTTCGGCCGTCTCCCCGGAGTCGAACAGGAGGGC
GCCAATGAGGTTCTTCTTTATGCTGTGGCGATCGGTATTGCCCAGAACTTTGAATTTTTTGCTCGGCACC
TTGTACTCGTCCGTAATGACGGCCCAGCCGACGCTGTTTGTGCCGATGGCGAGCCCAATGGAGTACTTCT
TGTCCATGGTGGCCTGTCTAACAAAAAAGCCAAAAACGGCCAGAATTTAGCGGACAATTTACTAGTCTAA
CACTGAAAATTACATATTGACCCAAATGATTACATTTCAAAAGGTGCCTAAAAAACTTCACAAAACACAC
TCGCCAACCCCGAGCGCATAGTTCAAAACCGGAGCTTCAGCTACTTAAGAAGATAGGTACATAAAACCGA
CCAAAGAAACTGACGCCTCACTTATCCCTCCCCTCACCAGAGGTCCGGCGCCTGTCGATTCAGGAGAGCC
TACCCTAGGCCCGAACCCTGCGTCCTGCGACGGAGAAAAGCCTACCGCACACCTACCGGCAGGTGGCCCC
ACCCTGCATTATAAGCCAACAGAACGGGTGACGTCACGACACGACGAGGGCGCGCGCTCCCAAAGGTACG
GGTGCACTGCCCAA
