>Addgene plasmid #55195 | CMVp-dCas9-3xNLS-VP64 (Construct 1) | addgene partial sequence | sequence record 89916 | hdCas9-R2 5'-CCGGCTTTATCCAACTCAGAC-3'
CTTCCGTTGTGTGATCAGTTTGGCGTTCAGCAGCTGCCGCCAATAATTTTTCATTTTCTTGACAACTTCT
TCTGAGGGGACGTTATCACTCTTCCCTCTATTTTTATCGGATCTTGTCAACACTTTATTATCAATAGAAT
CATCTTTGAGAAAAGACTGGGGCACGATGGCATCCACGTCGTAGTCGGAGAGCCGATTGATGTCCAGTTC
CTGATCCACGTACATGTCCCTGCCGTTCTGCAGGTAGTACAGGTAGAGCTTCTCATTCTGAAGCTGGGTG
TTTTCAACTGGGTGTTCCTTAAGGATTTGGGACCCCAGTTCTTTTATACCCTCTTCAATCCTCTTCATCC
TTTCCCTACTGTTCTTCTGTCCCTTCTGGGTAGTTTGGTTCTCTCGGGCCATCTCGATAACGATATTCTC
GGGCTTATGCCTTCCCATTACTTTGACGAGTTCATCCACGACCTTAACGGTCTGCAGTATTCCCTTTTTG
ATAGCTGGGCTACCTGCAAGATTAGCGATGTGCTCGTGAAGACTGTCCCCCTGGCCAGAAACTTGTGCTT
TCTGGATGTCCTCCTTAAAGGTGAGAGAGTCATCATGGATCAACTGCATGAAGTTCCGGTTGGCAAATCC
ATCGGACTTAAGAAAATCCAGGATTGTCTTTCCACTCTGCTTGTCTCGGATCCCATTGATCAGTTTTCTT
GACAGCCGCCCCCATCCTGTATATCGGCGCCTCTTGAGCTGTTTCATGACTTTGTCGTCGAAGAGATGAG
CGTAAGTTTTCAAGCGTTCTTCAATCATCTCCCTATCTTCAAACAACGTAAGGGTGAGG
