>Addgene plasmid #55195 | CMVp-dCas9-3xNLS-VP64 (Construct 1) | addgene partial sequence | sequence record 89985 | FUGW-Fwd 5'-ATTACAGGGACAGCAGAGATCC-3'
CCGCGCCGGGTTTTGGCGCCTCCCGCGGGCGCCCCCCTCCTCACGGCGAGCGCTGCCACGTCAGACGAAG
GGCGCAGCGAGCGTCCTGATCCTTCCGCCCGGACGCTCAGGACAGCGGCCCGCTGCTCATAAGACTCGGC
CTTAGAACCCCAGTATCAGCAGAAGGACATTTTAGGACGGGACTTGGGTGACTCTAGGGCACTGGTTTTC
TTTCCAGAGAGCGGAACAGGCGAGGAAAAGTAGTCCCTTCTCGGCGATTCTGCGGAGGGATCTCCGTGGG
GCGGTGAACGCCGATGATTATATAAGGACGCGCCGGGTGTGGCACAGCTAGTTCCGTCGCAGCCGGGATT
TGGGTCGCGGTTCTTGTTTGTGGATCGCTGTGATCGTCACTTGGTGAGTAGCGGGCTGCTGGGCTGGCCG
GGGCTTTCGTGGCCGCCGGGCCGCTCGGTGGGACGGAAGCGTGTGGAGAGACCGCCAAGGGCTGTAGTCT
GGGTCCGCGAGCAAGGTTGCCCTGAACTGGGGGTTGGGGGGAGCGCAGCAAAATGGCGGCTGTTCCCGAG
TCTTGAATGGAAGACGCTTGTGAGGCGGGCTGTGAGGTCGTTGAAACAAGGTGGGGGGCATGGTGGGCGG
CAAGAACCCAAGGTCTTGAGGCCTTCGCTAATGCGGGAAAGCTCTTATTCGGGTGAGATGGGCTGGGGCA
CCATCTGGGGACCCTGACGTGAAGTTTGTCACTGACTGGAGAACTCGGTTTGTCGTCTGTTGCGGGGGCG
GCAGTTATGGCGGTGCCGTTGGGCAGTGCACCCGTACCTTTGGGAGCGCGCGCCCTCGTCGTGTCGTGAC
GTCACCCGTTCTGTTGGCTTATAATG
